Addgene plasmid #249202: pLenti-hNC-gRNA3
Purpose: sgRNA control
Depositing lab: Weihong Tan. Depositing organization: Hangzhou Institute of Medicine, Chinese Academy of Sciences. Publication: SPARK-seq: A high-throughput platform for aptamer discovery and kinetic profiling. Luo G, Song J, Fu Y, Jiang Y, Gao Y, Zhong Z, Li L, Wei Y, Jia HR, Guo L, Fu T, Wu Q, Tan W. Science. 2026 Jan;391(6780):eadv6127. doi: 10.1126/science.adv6127. Epub 2026 Jan 1. PubMed 41477891.
Backbone
  Vector backbone: pLenti-sgRNA
  Backbone manufacturer: Eric Lander and David Sabatini, Addgene plasmid #71409
  Vector type: Lentiviral, CRISPR
Growth in bacteria
  Bacterial resistance: Ampicillin, 100 μg/mL
  Growth temperature: 37°C
  Growth strain: NEB Stable
  Copy number: High Copy
Gene/Insert
  Gene/Insert name: Non-Targeting
  gRNA/shRNA sequence: AAAAAGGCGTTTGAGCGTG
  Species: H. sapiens (human)
  Promoter: U6
  Cloning method: Restriction Enzyme; 5′ cloning site Unknown (unknown if destroyed)
Terms and licenses: Academic/Nonprofit Terms; Industry Terms: Not Available to Industry
How to cite: pLenti-hNC-gRNA3 was a gift from Weihong Tan (Addgene plasmid # 249202 ; http://n2t.net/addgene:249202 ; RRID:Addgene_249202)
