[The description below was written by a language model from this plasmid's Addgene catalogue record and pLannotate feature annotations shown in this document.]
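Description:
pLenti-hNC-gRNA3 is a lentiviral CRISPR guide-expression plasmid built on the pLenti-sgRNA backbone and carrying a non-targeting guide designed against the human genome, recorded as an sgRNA control. It is propagated in E. coli through a high-copy ColE1/pUC-type origin with ampicillin selection via β-lactamase. The bacterial portion also retains an f1 origin, T7 and T3 promoters, and remnants of the lac region (lac promoter/operator, CAP site, lacZα and lacI fragments) that are leftovers of the cloning vector rather than functional parts of the payload.

The transfer cassette has a third-generation-style layout. An RSV promoter drives a truncated HIV-1 5' LTR, followed by the Ψ packaging signal with an adjoining gag fragment, the Rev response element for Rev-dependent nuclear export of the genomic RNA, and a cPPT/CTS element. The ΔU3 3' LTR makes the integrated provirus self-inactivating, and an SV40 poly(A) signal and SV40 origin lie just downstream of it. Within the viral genome, a human U6 RNA polymerase III promoter transcribes the non-targeting spacer fused to the Streptococcus pyogenes Cas9 gRNA scaffold. A separate EF-1α core promoter drives puromycin N-acetyltransferase, followed by a WPRE to enhance expression, allowing selection of transduced mammalian cells with puromycin.

No Cas9 coding sequence is annotated, so the nuclease must be supplied separately, for example by a Cas9-expressing cell line. The construct would serve as a negative control alongside gene-targeting guides in the same backbone, controlling for the effects of transduction, selection and guide expression. The record does not describe the specific experimental context beyond this control role.
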