Features (pLannotate 1.2.2; 27 found; start..end, strand, type, name):
      5..231     +  promoter       RSV promoter: Rous sarcoma virus enhancer/promoter
    232..412     +  LTR            5' LTR (truncated): truncated 5' long terminal repeat (LTR) from HIV-1
    459..584     +  misc_feature   HIV-1 Ψ: packaging signal of human immunodeficiency virus type 1
    568..931     +  CDS            HIV-1 gag (fragment): gag protein from human immunodeficiency virus 1; gag
   1077..1310    +  misc_feature   RRE: The Rev response element (RRE) of HIV-1 allows for Rev-dependent mRNA export from the nucleus to the cytoplasm.
   1687..1713    +  CDS            Rev (fragment): human immunodeficiency virus 1 (HIV-1) Rev protein; rev; enhances nuclear export of unspliced and incompletely spliced viral mRNAs
   1717..1957    +  promoter       U6 promoter: RNA polymerase III promoter for human U6 snRNA
   1986..2061    +  misc_RNA       gRNA scaffold: guide RNA scaffold for the Streptococcus pyogenes CRISPR/Cas9 system
   2109..2226    +  misc_feature   cPPT/CTS: central polypurine tract and central termination sequence of HIV-1
   2295..2506    +  promoter       EF-1α core promoter: core promoter for human elongation factor EF-1α
   2532..3131    +  CDS            PuroR (fragment): puromycin N-acetyltransferase; pac from Streptomyces; confers resistance to puromycin
   3147..3735    +  misc_feature   WPRE: woodchuck hepatitis virus posttranscriptional regulatory element
   3786..3805    +  misc_feature   cPPT/CTS (fragment): central polypurine tract and central termination sequence of HIV-1
   3807..4040    +  LTR            3' LTR (ΔU3): self-inactivating 3' long terminal repeat (LTR) from HIV-1
   4118..4239    +  polyA_signal   SV40 poly(A) signal: SV40 polyadenylation signal
   4279..4414    +  rep_origin     SV40 ori: SV40 origin of replication
   4435..4453    -  promoter       T7 promoter: promoter for bacteriophage T7 RNA polymerase
   4461..4616    +  CDS            lacZα (fragment): LacZα fragment of β-galactosidase; lacZ fragment
   4621..5049    +  rep_origin     f1 ori (sequence partly withheld): f1 bacteriophage origin of replication; arrow indicates direction of (+) strand synthesis
   5102..5206    +  promoter       AmpR promoter: bla
   5207..6067    +  CDS            AmpR: β-lactamase; bla; confers resistance to ampicillin, carbenicillin, and related antibiotics
   6238..6826    +  rep_origin     ori: high-copy-number ColE1/pMB1/pBR322/pUC origin of replication
   7009..7101    +  CDS            lacI (fragment): lac repressor; lacI; The lac repressor binds to the lac operator to inhibit transcription in E. coli. This inhibition can be relieved by adding lactose or isopropyl-β-D-thiogalactopyranoside (IPTG).
   7114..7135    +  protein_bind   CAP binding site: CAP binding activates transcription in the presence of cAMP. E. coli catabolite activator protein
   7150..7180    +  promoter       lac promoter: promoter for the E. coli lac operon
   7188..7204    +  protein_bind   lac operator: The lac repressor binds to the lac operator to inhibit transcription in E. coli. This inhibition can be relieved by adding lactose or isopropyl-β-D-thiogalactopyranoside (IPTG). lac repressor encoded by lacI
   7249..7267    +  promoter       T3 promoter: promoter for bacteriophage T3 RNA polymerase
>Addgene plasmid #249202 | pLenti-hNC-gRNA3 | addgene full sequence | sequence record 499745 | Addgene NGS Result
TTAATGTAGTCTTATGCAATACTCTTGTAGTCTTGCAACATGGTAACGATGAGTTAGCAACATGCCTTAC
AAGGAGAGAAAAAGCACCGTGCATGCCGATTGGTGGAAGTAAGGTGGTACGATCGTGCCTTATTAGGAAG
GCAACAGACGGGTCTGACATGGATTGGACGAACCACTGAATTGCCGCATTGCAGAGATATTGTATTTAAG
TGCCTAGCTCGATACATAAACGGGTCTCTCTGGTTAGACCAGATCTGAGCCTGGGAGCTCTCTGGCTAAC
TAGGGAACCCACTGCTTAAGCCTCAATAAAGCTTGCCTTGAGTGCTTCAAGTAGTGTGTGCCCGTCTGTT
GTGTGACTCTGGTAACTAGAGATCCCTCAGACCCTTTTAGTCAGTGTGGAAAATCTCTAGCAGTGGCGCC
CGAACAGGGACTTGAAAGCGAAAGGGAAACCAGAGGAGCTCTCTCGACGCAGGACTCGGCTTGCTGAAGC
GCGCACGGCAAGAGGCGAGGGGCGGCGACTGGTGAGTACGCCAAAAATTTTGACTAGCGGAGGCTAGAAG
GAGAGAGATGGGTGCGAGAGCGTCAGTATTAAGCGGGGGAGAATTAGATCGCGATGGGAAAAAATTCGGT
TAAGGCCAGGGGGAAAGAAAAAATATAAATTAAAACATATAGTATGGGCAAGCAGGGAGCTAGAACGATT
CGCAGTTAATCCTGGCCTGTTAGAAACATCAGAAGGCTGTAGACAAATACTGGGACAGCTACAACCATCC
CTTCAGACAGGATCAGAAGAACTTAGATCATTATATAATACAGTAGCAACCCTCTATTGTGTGCATCAAA
GGATAGAGATAAAAGACACCAAGGAAGCTTTAGACAAGATAGAGGAAGAGCAAAACAAAAGTAAGACCAC
CGCACAGCAAGCGGCCGCTGATCTTCAGACCTGGAGGAGGAGATATGAGGGACAATTGGAGAAGTGAATT
ATATAAATATAAAGTAGTAAAAATTGAACCATTAGGAGTAGCACCCACCAAGGCAAAGAGAAGAGTGGTG
CAGAGAGAAAAAAGAGCAGTGGGAATAGGAGCTTTGTTCCTTGGGTTCTTGGGAGCAGCAGGAAGCACTA
TGGGCGCAGCGTCAATGACGCTGACGGTACAGGCCAGACAATTATTGTCTGGTATAGTGCAGCAGCAGAA
CAATTTGCTGAGGGCTATTGAGGCGCAACAGCATCTGTTGCAACTCACAGTCTGGGGCATCAAGCAGCTC
CAGGCAAGAATCCTGGCTGTGGAAAGATACCTAAAGGATCAACAGCTCCTGGGGATTTGGGGTTGCTCTG
GAAAACTCATTTGCACCACTGCTGTGCCTTGGAATGCTAGTTGGAGTAATAAATCTCTGGAACAGATTTG
GAATCACACGACCTGGATGGAGTGGGACAGAGAAATTAACAATTACACAAGCTTAATACACTCCTTAATT
GAAGAATCGCAAAACCAGCAAGAAAAGAATGAACAAGAATTATTGGAATTAGATAAATGGGCAAGTTTGT
GGAATTGGTTTAACATAACAAATTGGCTGTGGTATATAAAATTATTCATAATGATAGTAGGAGGCTTGGT
AGGTTTAAGAATAGTTTTTGCTGTACTTTCTATAGTGAATAGAGTTAGGCAGGGATATTCACCATTATCG
TTTCAGACCCACCTCCCAACCCCGAGGGGACCCAGAGAGGGCCTATTTCCCATGATTCCTTCATATTTGC
ATATACGATACAAGGCTGTTAGAGAGATAATTAGAATTAATTTGACTGTAAACACAAAGATATTAGTACA
AAATACGTGACGTAGAAAGTAATAATTTCTTGGGTAGTTTGCAGTTTTAAAATTATGTTTTAAAATGGAC
TATCATATGCTTACCGTAACTTGAAAGTATTTCGATTTCTTGGCTTTATATATCTTGTGGAAAGGACGAA
ACACCGAAAAAGGCGTTTGAGCGTGGTTTTAGAGCTAGAAATAGCAAGTTAAAATAAGGCTAGTCCGTTA
TCAACTTGAAAAAGTGGCACCGAGTCGGTGCTTTTTTGAATTCTAGATCTTGAGACAAATGGCAGTATTC
ATCCACAATTTTAAAAGAAAAGGGGGGATTGGGGGGTACAGTGCAGGGGAAAGAATAGTAGACATAATAG
CAACAGACATACAAACTAAAGAATTACAAAAACAAATTACAAAAATTCAAAATTTTCGGGTTTATTACAG
GGACAGCAGAGATCCACTTTGGCGCCGGCTCGAGTGGCTCCGGTGCCCGTCAGTGGGCAGAGCGCACATC
GCCCACAGTCCCCGAGAAGTTGGGGGGAGGGGTCGGCAATTGAACCGGTGCCTAGAGAAGGTGGCGCGGG
GTAAACTGGGAAAGTGATGTCGTGTACTGGCTCCGCCTTTTTCCCGAGGGTGGGGGAGAACCGTATATAA
GTGCAGTAGTCGCCGTGAACGTTCTTTTTCGCAACGGGTTTGCCGCCAGAACACAGGTGTCGTGACGCGG
GATCCGCCACCATGACCGAGTACAAGCCCACGGTGCGCCTCGCCACCCGCGACGACGTCCCCAGGGCCGT
ACGCACCCTCGCCGCCGCGTTCGCCGACTACCCCGCCACGCGCCACACCGTCGATCCGGACCGCCACATC
GAGCGGGTCACCGAGCTGCAAGAACTCTTCCTCACGCGCGTCGGGCTCGACATCGGCAAGGTGTGGGTCG
CGGACGACGGCGCCGCGGTGGCGGTCTGGACCACGCCGGAGAGCGTCGAAGCGGGGGCGGTGTTCGCCGA
GATCGGCCCGCGCATGGCCGAGTTGAGCGGTTCCCGGCTGGCCGCGCAGCAACAGATGGAAGGCCTCCTG
GCGCCGCACCGGCCCAAGGAGCCCGCGTGGTTCCTGGCCACCGTCGGAGTCTCGCCCGACCACCAGGGCA
AGGGTCTGGGCAGCGCCGTCGTGCTCCCCGGAGTGGAGGCGGCCGAGCGCGCCGGGGTGCCCGCCTTCCT
GGAGACCTCCGCGCCCCGCAACCTCCCCTTCTACGAGCGGCTCGGCTTCACCGTCACCGCCGACGTCGAG
GTGCCCGAAGGACCGCGCACCTGGTGCATGACCCGCAAGCCCGGTGCCTGAACGCGTTAAGTCGACAATC
AACCTCTGGATTACAAAATTTGTGAAAGATTGACTGGTATTCTTAACTATGTTGCTCCTTTTACGCTATG
TGGATACGCTGCTTTAATGCCTTTGTATCATGCTATTGCTTCCCGTATGGCTTTCATTTTCTCCTCCTTG
TATAAATCCTGGTTGCTGTCTCTTTATGAGGAGTTGTGGCCCGTTGTCAGGCAACGTGGCGTGGTGTGCA
CTGTGTTTGCTGACGCAACCCCCACTGGTTGGGGCATTGCCACCACCTGTCAGCTCCTTTCCGGGACTTT
CGCTTTCCCCCTCCCTATTGCCACGGCGGAACTCATCGCCGCCTGCCTTGCCCGCTGCTGGACAGGGGCT
CGGCTGTTGGGCACTGACAATTCCGTGGTGTTGTCGGGGAAATCATCGTCCTTTCCTTGGCTGCTCGCCT
GTGTTGCCACCTGGATTCTGCGCGGGACGTCCTTCTGCTACGTCCCTTCGGCCCTCAATCCAGCGGACCT
TCCTTCCCGCGGCCTGCTGCCGGCTCTGCGGCCTCTTCCGCGTCTTCGCCTTCGCCCTCAGACGAGTCGG
ATCTCCCTTTGGGCCGCCTCCCCGCGTCGACTTTAAGACCAATGACTTACAAGGCAGCTGTAGATCTTAG
CCACTTTTTAAAAGAAAAGGGGGGACTGGAAGGGCTAATTCACTCCCAACGAAGACAAGATCTGCTTTTT
GCTTGTACTGGGTCTCTCTGGTTAGACCAGATCTGAGCCTGGGAGCTCTCTGGCTAACTAGGGAACCCAC
TGCTTAAGCCTCAATAAAGCTTGCCTTGAGTGCTTCAAGTAGTGTGTGCCCGTCTGTTGTGTGACTCTGG
TAACTAGAGATCCCTCAGACCCTTTTAGTCAGTGTGGAAAATCTCTAGCAGTACGTATAGTAGTTCATGT
CATCTTATTATTCAGTATTTATAACTTGCAAAGAAATGAATATCAGAGAGTGAGAGGAACTTGTTTATTG
CAGCTTATAATGGTTACAAATAAAGCAATAGCATCACAAATTTCACAAATAAAGCATTTTTTTCACTGCA
TTCTAGTTGTGGTTTGTCCAAACTCATCAATGTATCTTATCATGTCTGGCTCTAGCTATCCCGCCCCTAA
CTCCGCCCATCCCGCCCCTAACTCCGCCCAGTTCCGCCCATTCTCCGCCCCATGGCTGACTAATTTTTTT
TATTTATGCAGAGGCCGAGGCCGCCTCGGCCTCTGAGCTATTCCAGAAGTAGTGAGGAGGCTTTTTTGGA
GGCCTAGGGACGTACCCAATTCGCCCTATAGTGAGTCGTATTACGCGCGCTCACTGGCCGTCGTTTTACA
ACGTCGTGACTGGGAAAACCCTGGCGTTACCCAACTTAATCGCCTTGCAGCACATCCCCCTTTCGCCAGC
TGGCGTAATAGCGAAGAGGCCCGCACCGATCGCCCTTCCCAACAGTTGCGCAGCCTGAATGGCGAATGGG
[124 nt withheld, positions 4621-4744]
C
[91 nt withheld, positions 4746-4836]
A
[49 nt withheld, positions 4838-4886]
CCTTTGACGTTGGAGTCCACGTTCTTT
[37 nt withheld, positions 4914-4950]
ACCCTATCTCGGTCTATTCTTTTGATTTATAAGGGATTTTGCCGATTTCGGCCTATTGGTTAAAAAATGA
GCTGATTTAACAAAAATTTAACGCGAATTTTAACAAAATATTAACGCTTACAATTTAGGTGGCACTTTTC
GGGGAAATGTGCGCGGAACCCCTATTTGTTTATTTTTCTAAATACATTCAAATATGTATCCGCTCATGAG
ACAATAACCCTGATAAATGCTTCAATAATATTGAAAAAGGAAGAGTATGAGTATTCAACATTTCCGTGTC
GCCCTTATTCCCTTTTTTGCGGCATTTTGCCTTCCTGTTTTTGCTCACCCAGAAACGCTGGTGAAAGTAA
AAGATGCTGAAGATCAGTTGGGTGCACGAGTGGGTTACATCGAACTGGATCTCAACAGCGGTAAGATCCT
TGAGAGTTTTCGCCCCGAAGAACGTTTTCCAATGATGAGCACTTTTAAAGTTCTGCTATGTGGCGCGGTA
TTATCCCGTATTGACGCCGGGCAAGAGCAACTCGGTCGCCGCATACACTATTCTCAGAATGACTTGGTTG
AGTACTCACCAGTCACAGAAAAGCATCTTACGGATGGCATGACAGTAAGAGAATTATGCAGTGCTGCCAT
AACCATGAGTGATAACACTGCGGCCAACTTACTTCTGACAACGATCGGAGGACCGAAGGAGCTAACCGCT
TTTTTGCACAACATGGGGGATCATGTAACTCGCCTTGATCGTTGGGAACCGGAGCTGAATGAAGCCATAC
CAAACGACGAGCGTGACACCACGATGCCTGTAGCAATGGCAACAACGTTGCGCAAACTATTAACTGGCGA
ACTACTTACTCTAGCTTCCCGGCAACAATTAATAGACTGGATGGAGGCGGATAAAGTTGCAGGACCACTT
CTGCGCTCGGCCCTTCCGGCTGGCTGGTTTATTGCTGATAAATCTGGAGCCGGTGAGCGTGGGTCTCGCG
GTATCATTGCAGCACTGGGGCCAGATGGTAAGCCCTCCCGTATCGTAGTTATCTACACGACGGGGAGTCA
GGCAACTATGGATGAACGAAATAGACAGATCGCTGAGATAGGTGCCTCACTGATTAAGCATTGGTAACTG
TCAGACCAAGTTTACTCATATATACTTTAGATTGATTTAAAACTTCATTTTTAATTTAAAAGGATCTAGG
TGAAGATCCTTTTTGATAATCTCATGACCAAAATCCCTTAACGTGAGTTTTCGTTCCACTGAGCGTCAGA
CCCCGTAGAAAAGATCAAAGGATCTTCTTGAGATCCTTTTTTTCTGCGCGTAATCTGCTGCTTGCAAACA
AAAAAACCACCGCTACCAGCGGTGGTTTGTTTGCCGGATCAAGAGCTACCAACTCTTTTTCCGAAGGTAA
CTGGCTTCAGCAGAGCGCAGATACCAAATACTGTTCTTCTAGTGTAGCCGTAGTTAGGCCACCACTTCAA
GAACTCTGTAGCACCGCCTACATACCTCGCTCTGCTAATCCTGTTACCAGTGGCTGCTGCCAGTGGCGAT
AAGTCGTGTCTTACCGGGTTGGACTCAAGACGATAGTTACCGGATAAGGCGCAGCGGTCGGGCTGAACGG
GGGGTTCGTGCACACAGCCCAGCTTGGAGCGAACGACCTACACCGAACTGAGATACCTACAGCGTGAGCT
ATGAGAAAGCGCCACGCTTCCCGAAGGGAGAAAGGCGGACAGGTATCCGGTAAGCGGCAGGGTCGGAACA
GGAGAGCGCACGAGGGAGCTTCCAGGGGGAAACGCCTGGTATCTTTATAGTCCTGTCGGGTTTCGCCACC
TCTGACTTGAGCGTCGATTTTTGTGATGCTCGTCAGGGGGGCGGAGCCTATGGAAAAACGCCAGCAACGC
GGCCTTTTTACGGTTCCTGGCCTTTTGCTGGCCTTTTGCTCACATGTTCTTTCCTGCGTTATCCCCTGAT
TCTGTGGATAACCGTATTACCGCCTTTGAGTGAGCTGATACCGCTCGCCGCAGCCGAACGACCGAGCGCA
GCGAGTCAGTGAGCGAGGAAGCGGAAGAGCGCCCAATACGCAAACCGCCTCTCCCCGCGCGTTGGCCGAT
TCATTAATGCAGCTGGCACGACAGGTTTCCCGACTGGAAAGCGGGCAGTGAGCGCAACGCAATTAATGTG
AGTTAGCTCACTCATTAGGCACCCCAGGCTTTACACTTTATGCTTCCGGCTCGTATGTTGTGTGGAATTG
TGAGCGGATAACAATTTCACACAGGAAACAGCTATGACCATGATTACGCCAAGCGCGCAATTAACCCTCA
CTAAAGGGAACAAAAGCTGGAGCTGCAAGC
